Addgene plasmid #170081: PdnaK-IR2 GFP pZa
Purpose: GFP expression under the control of E. coli dnaK promoter engineered with IR2 HAIR motif from M. tuberculosis
Depositing lab: Urartu Seker. Depositing organization: Bilkent University UNAM, Nanotechnology Research Center. Publication: Genetic Circuits To Detect Nanomaterial Triggered Toxicity through Engineered Heat Shock Response Mechanism. Saltepe B, Bozkurt EU, Haciosmanoglu N, Seker UOS. ACS Synth Biol. 2019 Oct 18;8(10):2404-2417. doi: 10.1021/acssynbio.9b00291. Epub 2019 Oct 2. PubMed 31536326.
Backbone
  Vector backbone: pZa
  Backbone size w/o insert (bp): 2076
  Total vector size (bp): 2793
  Vector type: Bacterial Expression, Synthetic Biology
Growth in bacteria
  Bacterial resistance: Chloramphenicol, 25 μg/mL
  Growth temperature: 37°C
  Growth strain: DH5alpha
  Copy number: Low Copy
Gene/Insert
  Gene/Insert name: Green fluorescent protein (alt name: GFP)
  Species: Bacteria
  Insert size (bp): 717
  Promoter: PdnaK-IR2
  Cloning method: Gibson Cloning
  Sequencing primers: 5′ TACGCCCGGTAGTGATCTTAT
Terms and licenses: Academic/Nonprofit Terms; Industry Terms: Not Available to Industry
How to cite: PdnaK-IR2 GFP pZa was a gift from Urartu Seker (Addgene plasmid # 170081 ; http://n2t.net/addgene:170081 ; RRID:Addgene_170081)
