[The description below was written by a language model from this plasmid's Addgene catalogue record and pLannotate feature annotations shown in this document.]
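Description:
PdnaK-IR2 GFP pZa is a small (about 2.8 kb) bacterial expression and synthetic biology plasmid built on the pZa backbone for use in E. coli. It replicates from a p15A origin, which the catalogue lists as low copy and which is compatible with ColE1-type plasmids in the same cell. A short fragment annotated as RSF ori lies next to it and is probably just a similarity hit within the origin region. Selection is by chloramphenicol, through a chloramphenicol acetyltransferase gene driven by its own cat promoter and followed by the phage lambda t0 terminator.

The payload is a 717 bp green fluorescent protein coding sequence placed under PdnaK-IR2, an engineered version of the E. coli dnaK heat shock promoter that carries the IR2 HAIR inverted-repeat motif from Mycobacterium tuberculosis. The promoter itself is not annotated in the feature table, but the unannotated stretch upstream of the reporter is where it would be expected to sit. The reporter reading frame spans the sequence origin and runs into the rrnB T1 terminator, which ends transcription before the replication origin. The automated annotation labels this frame as hfriFP, a fluorescent protein from Herbaspirillum frisingense, whereas the catalogue simply calls it GFP. The record does not resolve this difference or state which GFP variant is used.

According to the deposit information, the plasmid reports activity of a modified heat shock promoter as fluorescence. It belongs to a set of genetic circuits designed to detect nanomaterial-triggered toxicity through an engineered heat shock response. The record does not state whether a HAIR-binding repressor is supplied from another construct.
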