Features (pLannotate 1.2.2; 7 found; start..end, strand, type, name):
     38..124     +  terminator     rrnB T1 terminator: Escherichia coli rrnB; transcription terminator T1 from the E. coli rrnB gene
    150..205     -  rep_origin     RSF ori (fragment): Plasmids containing the RSF 1030 origin of replication can be propagated in E. coli cells that contain additional plasmids with compatible origins.
    293..838     -  rep_origin     p15A ori: Plasmids containing the medium-copy-number p15A origin of replication can be propagated in E. coli cells that contain a second plasmid with the ColE1 origin.
    952..1046    -  terminator     lambda t0 terminator: transcription terminator from phage lambda
   1067..1726    -  CDS            CmR: chloramphenicol acetyltransferase; cat; confers resistance to chloramphenicol
   1727..1829    -  promoter       cat promoter: promoter of the E. coli cat gene encoding chloramphenicol acetyltransferase
   2095..17      +  CDS            hfriFP (across the origin): hfriFP is a fluorescent protein published in 2013, derived from Herbaspirillum frisingense.
>Addgene plasmid #170081 | PdnaK-IR2 GFP pZa | addgene full sequence | sequence record 342221 | Addgene NGS Result
TGGATGAACTATACAAATAAAAGCTTACGCGTGGCATCAAATAAAACGAAAGGCTCAGTCGAAAGACTGG
GCCTTTCGTTTTATCTGTTGTTTGTCGGTGAACGCTCTCCTGAGTAGGACAAATCCGCCGCCCTAGACCT
AGGGATATATTCCGCTTCCTCGCTCACTGACTCGCTACGCTCGGTCGTTCGACTGCGGCGAGCGGAAATG
GCTTACGAACGGGGCGGAGATTTCCTGGAAGATGCCAGGAAGATACTTAACAGGGAAGTGAGAGGGCCGC
GGCAAAGCCGTTTTTCCATAGGCTCCGCCCCCCTGACAAGCATCACGAAATCTGACGCTCAAATCAGTGG
TGGCGAAACCCGACAGGACTATAAAGATACCAGGCGTTTCCCCCTGGCGGCTCCCTCGTGCGCTCTCCTG
TTCCTGCCTTTCGGTTTACCGGTGTCATTCCGCTGTTATGGCCGCGTTTGTCTCATTCCACGCCTGACAC
TCAGTTCCGGGTAGGCAGTTCGCTCCAAGCTGGACTGTATGCACGAACCCCCCGTTCAGTCCGACCGCTG
CGCCTTATCCGGTAACTATCGTCTTGAGTCCAACCCGGAAAGACATGCAAAAGCACCACTGGCAGCAGCC
ACTGGTAATTGATTTAGAGGAGTTAGTCTTGAAGTCATGCGCCGGTTAAGGCTAAACTGAAAGGACAAGT
TTTGGTGACTGCGCTCCTCCAAGCCAGTTACCTCGGTTCAAAGAGTTGGTAGCTCAGAGAACCTTCGAAA
AACCGCCCTGCAAGGCGGTTTTTTCGTTTTCAGAGCAAGAGATTACGCGCAGACCAAAACGATCTCAAGA
AGATCATCTTATTAATCAGATAAAATATTTCTAGATTTCAGTGCAATTTATCTCTTCAAATGTAGCACCT
GAAGTCAGCCCCATACGATATAAGTTGTTACTAGTGCTTGGATTCTCACCAATAAAAAACGCCCGGCGGC
AACCGAGCGTTCTGAACAAATCCAGATGGAGTTCTGAGGTCATTACTGGATCTATCAACAGGAGTCCAAG
CGAGCTCGATATCAAATTACGCCCCGCCCTGCCACTCATCGCAGTACTGTTGTAATTCATTAAGCATTCT
GCCGACATGGAAGCCATCACAAACGGCATGATGAACCTGAATCGCCAGCGGCATCAGCACCTTGTCGCCT
TGCGTATAATATTTGCCCATGGTGAAAACGGGGGCGAAGAAGTTGTCCATATTGGCCACGTTTAAATCAA
AACTGGTGAAACTCACCCAGGGATTGGCTGAGACGAAAAACATATTCTCAATAAACCCTTTAGGGAAATA
GGCCAGGTTTTCACCGTAACACGCCACATCTTGCGAATATATGTGTAGAAACTGCCGGAAATCGTCGTGG
TATTCACTCCAGAGCGATGAAAACGTTTCAGTTTGCTCATGGAAAACGGTGTAACAAGGGTGAACACTAT
CCCATATCACCAGCTCACCGTCTTTCATTGCCATACGGAATTCCGGATGAGCATTCATCAGGCGGGCAAG
AATGTGAATAAAGGCCGGATAAAACTTGTGCTTATTTTTCTTTACGGTCTTTAAAAAGGCCGTAATATCC
AGCTGAACGGTCTGGTTATAGGTACATTGAGCAACTGACTGAAATGCCTCAAAATGTTCTTTACGATGCC
ATTGGGATATATCAACGGTGGTATATCCAGTGATTTTTTTCTCCATTTTAGCTTCCTTAGCTCCTGAAAA
TCTCGATAACTCAAAAAATACGCCCGGTAGTGATCTTATTTCATTATGGTGAAAGTTGGAACCTCTTACG
TGCCGATCAACGTCTCATTTTCGCCAGATATCGACGTCCTCGAGAAAAGCACAAAAAATTTTTGCATCTC
CCCCTTGATGACGTGGTTTACGACCCCATTTAGTAGTCAACCGCAGTGAGTGAGTCTGCAAAAAAATGAA
ATTGGGCAGTTGAAACCAGACGTTTCGCCCCTATTACAGACTCACAACCACATGATGACCGAATATATAG
TGGAGACGTTTAGATGAGTAAGTTGAGTGCATCAGGCTCGAAAGAGGAGAAAACGCGTGGTACCATGCGT
AAAGGAGAAGAACTTTTCACTGGAGTTGTCCCAATTCTTGTTGAATTAGATGGTGATGTTAATGGGCACA
AATTTTCTGTCAGTGGAGAGGGTGAAGGTGATGCAACATACGGAAAACTTACCCTTAAATTTATTTGCAC
TACTGGAAAACTACCTGTTCCATGGCCAACACTTGTCACTACTTTCGGTTATGGTGTTCAATGCTTTGCG
AGATACCCAGATCATATGAAACAGCATGACTTTTTCAAGAGTGCCATGCCCGAAGGTTATGTACAGGAAA
GAACTATATTTTTCAAAGATGACGGGAACTACAAGACACGTGCTGAAGTCAAGTTTGAAGGTGATACCCT
TGTTAATAGAATCGAGTTAAAAGGTATTGATTTTAAAGAAGATGGAAACATTCTTGGACACAAATTGGAA
TACAACTATAACTCACACAATGTATACATCATGGCAGACAAACAAAAGAATGGAATCAAAGTTAACTTCA
AAATTAGACACAACATTGAAGATGGAAGCGTTCAACTAGCAGACCATTATCAACAAAATACTCCAATTGG
CGATGGCCCTGTCCTTTTACCAGACAACCATTACCTGTCCACACAATCTGCCCTTTCGAAAGATCCCAAC
GAAAAGAGAGACCACATGGTCCTTCTTGAGTTTGTAACAGCTGCTGGGATTACACATGGCA
